Addgene plasmid #177690: 1a72
Purpose: HCV E1E2 expression plasmid
Depositing lab: Justin Bailey. Depositing organization: Johns Hopkins University and School of Medicine. Publication: An Antigenically Diverse, Representative Panel of Envelope Glycoproteins for Hepatitis C Virus Vaccine Development. Salas JH, Urbanowicz RA, Guest JD, Frumento N, Figueroa A, Clark KE, Keck Z, Cowton VM, Cole SJ, Patel AH, Fuerst TR, Drummer HE, Major M, Tarr AW, Ball JK, Law M, Pierce BG, Foung SKH, Bailey JR. Gastroenterology. 2022 Feb;162(2):562-574. doi: 10.1053/j.gastro.2021.10.005. Epub 2021 Oct 13. PubMed 34655573.
Backbone
  Vector backbone: pcDNA3.2/V5/Dest
  Backbone manufacturer: Invitrogen
  Backbone size w/o insert (bp): 7711
  Total vector size (bp): 9416
  Vector type: Mammalian Expression
  Selectable markers: Neomycin (select with G418)
Growth in bacteria
  Bacterial resistance: Ampicillin, 100 μg/mL
  Growth temperature: 37°C
  Growth strain: DH5alpha
  Copy number: Unknown
Gene/Insert
  Gene/Insert name: HCV E1E2
  Species: Hepatitis C virus
  Insert size (bp): 1705
  GenBank ID: KJ187977
  Promoter: CMV
  Cloning method: Gateway Cloning
  Sequencing primers: 5′ na; 3′ na
Terms and licenses: Academic/Nonprofit Terms; Industry Terms: Not Available to Industry
How to cite: 1a72 was a gift from Justin Bailey (Addgene plasmid # 177690 ; http://n2t.net/addgene:177690 ; RRID:Addgene_177690)
