[The description below was written by a language model from this plasmid's Addgene catalogue record and pLannotate feature annotations shown in this document.]
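Description:
1a72 is a mammalian expression plasmid carrying the hepatitis C virus E1E2 envelope glycoprotein coding region in the Invitrogen pcDNA3.2/V5/Dest Gateway destination backbone. The insert (listed as about 1.7 kb) sits between attB1 and attB2 sites, the footprint left by Gateway recombination. It is driven by the human cytomegalovirus immediate-early enhancer and promoter, with a T7 promoter just upstream that would allow in vitro transcription. The feature table annotates the insert as a fragment of the HCV polyprotein. The accompanying functional text about NS2 protease is generic to that polyprotein database entry and does not mean NS2 is present. A V5 epitope tag lies downstream of attB2, followed by an HSV thymidine kinase polyadenylation signal. The record does not state whether the insert reads through into the V5 tag or ends at its own stop codon.

The plasmid is propagated in E. coli through a high-copy ColE1/pUC-type origin with ampicillin selection from the β-lactamase gene, and an f1 origin is also present. For selection in mammalian cells, an SV40 early promoter drives the neomycin phosphotransferase gene with an SV40 poly(A) signal, conferring G418 resistance. The catalogue gives a total size of 9,416 bp, whereas the sequenced record is 7,236 nt. This is probably because the listed backbone size includes the Gateway cassette that is replaced on recombination, though the record does not explain the difference. The construct belongs to an antigenically diverse panel of HCV envelope glycoproteins assembled for vaccine development work, in which it supplies one E1E2 variant for expression in mammalian cells.
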