Features (pLannotate 1.2.2; 23 found; start..end, strand, type, name):
      1..380     +  enhancer       CMV enhancer: human cytomegalovirus immediate early enhancer
    381..584     +  promoter       CMV promoter: human cytomegalovirus (CMV) immediate early promoter
    580..613     +  LTR            5' LTR (truncated) (fragment): truncated 5' long terminal repeat (LTR) from HIV-1
    629..647     +  promoter       T7 promoter: promoter for bacteriophage T7 RNA polymerase
    677..701     +  protein_bind   attB1: mutant version of attB; recombination site for the Gateway® BP reaction BP Clonase™
    710..2437    +  CDS            POLG_HCVGL (fragment): Experimental evidence at protein level: Swiss-Prot protein existence level 1. [Protease NS2]: Cysteine protease required for the proteolytic auto-cleavage between the non-structural proteins NS2 and NS3 (By similarity). The N-terminus of NS3 is required for the function of NS2 protease (active region NS2-3) (By similarity). Promotes the initiation of viral particle assembly by mediating the interaction between structural and non-structural proteins (By similarity). From Hepatitis C virus (isolate Glasgow) (HCV).
   2442..2466    -  protein_bind   attB2: mutant version of attB; recombination site for the Gateway® BP reaction BP Clonase™
   2492..2533    +  CDS            V5 tag: epitope tag from simian virus 5
   2617..2665    +  polyA_signal   HSV TK poly(A) signal: herpes simplex virus thymidine kinase polyadenylation signal (Cole and Stacy, 1985)
   2756..2772    -  polyA_signal   bGH poly(A) signal (fragment): bovine growth hormone polyadenylation signal
   2867..3295    +  rep_origin     f1 ori (sequence partly withheld): f1 bacteriophage origin of replication; arrow indicates direction of (+) strand synthesis
   3309..3638    +  promoter       SV40 promoter: SV40 enhancer and early promoter
   3705..4496    +  CDS            neo: KKA2_KLEPN - Also known as kan, nptII. Experimental evidence at protein level: Swiss-Prot protein existence level 1. Resistance to kanamycin, neomycin, paromomycin, ribostamycin, butirosin and gentamicin B. From Klebsiella pneumoniae.
   4522..4680    +  CDS            ble (fragment): BLE_KLEPN - Experimental evidence at protein level: Swiss-Prot protein existence level 1. Binding protein with a strong affinity to the bleomycin family of antibiotics. Binds to CL990; an antimitotic-antibiotic compound. From Klebsiella pneumoniae.
   4675..4796    +  polyA_signal   SV40 poly(A) signal: SV40 polyadenylation signal
   4869..4885    -  protein_bind   lac operator: The lac repressor binds to the lac operator to inhibit transcription in E. coli. This inhibition can be relieved by adding lactose or isopropyl-β-D-thiogalactopyranoside (IPTG). lac repressor encoded by lacI
   4893..4923    -  promoter       lac promoter: promoter for the E. coli lac operon
   4938..4959    -  protein_bind   CAP binding site: CAP binding activates transcription in the presence of cAMP. E. coli catabolite activator protein
   4972..5064    -  CDS            lacI (fragment): lac repressor; lacI; The lac repressor binds to the lac operator to inhibit transcription in E. coli. This inhibition can be relieved by adding lactose or isopropyl-β-D-thiogalactopyranoside (IPTG).
   5247..5835    -  rep_origin     ori: high-copy-number ColE1/pMB1/pBR322/pUC origin of replication
   6006..6866    -  CDS            AmpR: β-lactamase; bla; confers resistance to ampicillin, carbenicillin, and related antibiotics
   6867..6971    -  promoter       AmpR promoter: bla
   7030..7082    -  misc_feature   bom (fragment): basis of mobility region from pBR322
>Addgene plasmid #177690 | 1a72 | addgene full sequence | sequence record 348959 | Addgene NGS Result
GACATTGATTATTGACTAGTTATTAATAGTAATCAATTACGGGGTCATTAGTTCATAGCCCATATATGGA
GTTCCGCGTTACATAACTTACGGTAAATGGCCCGCCTGGCTGACCGCCCAACGACCCCCGCCCATTGACG
TCAATAATGACGTATGTTCCCATAGTAACGCCAATAGGGACTTTCCATTGACGTCAATGGGTGGAGTATT
TACGGTAAACTGCCCACTTGGCAGTACATCAAGTGTATCATATGCCAAGTACGCCCCCTATTGACGTCAA
TGACGGTAAATGGCCCGCCTGGCATTATGCCCAGTACATGACCTTATGGGACTTTCCTACTTGGCAGTAC
ATCTACGTATTAGTCATCGCTATTACCATGGTGATGCGGTTTTGGCAGTACATCAATGGGCGTGGATAGC
GGTTTGACTCACGGGGATTTCCAAGTCTCCACCCCATTGACGTCAATGGGAGTTTGTTTTGGCACCAAAA
TCAACGGGACTTTCCAAAATGTCGTAACAACTCCGCCCCATTGACGCAAATGGGCGGTAGGCGTGTACGG
TGGGAGGTCTATATAAGCAGAGCTCTCTGGCTAACTAGAGAACCCACTGCTTACTGGCTTATCGAAATTA
ATACGACTCACTATAGGGAGACCCAAGCTGGCTAGTTAAGCTATCAACAAGTTTGTACAAAAAAGCAGGC
TTCACCATGGGTTGCTCTTTCTCTATCTTCCTTCTGGCTCTGCTCTCTTGCCTGACCGTACCCGCTTCAG
CCTACCAAGTGCGCAACTCCACGGGGCTCTACCATGTCACCAATGATTGCCCTAACTCGAGTATTGTGTA
CGAGGCGGCCGACGCCATCCTGCACACTCCGGGGTGTGTCCCTTGCGTTCGCGAGGGTAACGCCTCGAGG
TGTTGGGTGGCGGTGACCCCCACGGTGGCCACCAGGGACGGCAAACTCCCCACAACGCAGCTTCGACGTC
ACATCGATCTGCTCGTCGGGAGCGCCACTCTCTGCTCGGCCCTCTACGTGGGGGACCTGTGCGGGTCCGT
CTTCCTTGTCGGTCAGCTGTTCACCTTCTCTCCCAGGCGCCACTGGACGACGCAAGGCTGCAATTGTTCT
ATCTATCCCGGCCATATATCGGGTCACCGTATGGCATGGGATATGATGATGAACTGGTCCCCTACGACGG
CGTTGGTAGTAGCTCAGCTGCTCCGGATCCCGCAAGCCATCTTGGACATGATCGCTGGTGCTCACTGGGG
AGTCCTGGCGGGCATAGCGTATTTCTCCATGGTGGGGAACTGGGCGAAGGTCCTGGTAGTGCTGTTGCTG
TTTGCCGGCGTCGACGCGGAAACGCACGTCACCGGGGGAACTGCAGGCCGTGCCGCAGCTGGACTTGCTG
GTCTCTTCACACAGGGCGCCAGGCAGAGCATCCAGCTGATCAACACCAACGGCAGTTGGCACATCAATAG
CACAGCCTTGAACTGCAATGATAGCCTTAACACCGGCTGGCTAGCAGGGCTCTTCTATCACTACAAATTC
AACTCTTCAGGCTGTCCCGAGAGATTGGCCAGCTGCCGACCTCTTACCGATTTTGCCCAAGGCTGGGGCC
CTATCAGTCATGCCAACGGAAGCGGTCCCGACCAACGCCCCTATTGCTGGCACTACCCCCCAAGACCTTG
TGGTATTGTGCCTGCAAAGAGCGTCTGTGGCCCGGTGTATTGCTTCACTCCCAGCCCTGTGGTGGTGGGA
ACGACCGACAGGTCGGGCGTGCCTACCTACAGCTGGGGTGAAAATGAAACGGACGTCTTTGTCCTTAACA
ACACTAGGCCGCCGCTGGGCAATTGGTTCGGTTGCACCTGGATGAACTCGACCGGATTCACCAAAGTGTG
CGGAGCGCCCCCTTGTGTCATCGGAGGGGTGGGCAACAACACCTTATACTGCCCCACCGACTGTTTCCGC
AAGCATCCGGAAGCCACGTACTCTCGGTGCGGCTCCGGTCCCTGGATTACACCCAGGTGTCTGGTCGACT
ATCCGTATAGGCTCTGGCATTACCCTTGTACCATCAACTACACCAGATTTAAAGTCAGGATGTACGTGGG
AGGGGTCGAGCACAGGCTGGAAGCTGCCTGCAACTGGACGCGGGGCGAACGGTGTGATTTGGAAGATAGG
GACAGGACCGAGCTCAGCCCACTGCTGCTGTCCACCACACAGTGGCAGGTCCTCCCATGTTCCTTCACGA
CCCTCCCAGCCTTGTCCACCGGCCTCATCCACCTCCACCAGAACATTGTGGACGTGCAGTACTTGTACGG
GGTGGGGTCAAGCATCGCGTCCTGGGCCATTAAGTGGGAGTACGTCGTTCTCCTGTTCCTTCTGCTTGCA
GACGCGCGCGTCTGCTCCTGCTTGTGGATGATGTTACTCATATCCCAAGCGGAGGCGTAGGACCCAGCTT
TCTTGTACAAAGTGGTTGATCTAGAGGGCCCGCGGTTCGAAGGTAAGCCTATCCCTAACCCTCTCCTCGG
TCTCGATTCTACGCGTACCGGTTAGTAATGAGTTTAAACGGGGGAGGCTAACTGAAACACGGAAGGAGAC
AATACCGGAAGGAACCCGCGCTATGACGGCAATAAAAAGACAGAATAAAACGCACGGGTGTTGGGTCGTT
TGTTCATAAACGCGGGGTTCGGTCCCAGGGCTGGCACTCTGTCGATACCCCACCGAGACCCCATTGGGGC
CAATACGCCCGCGTTTCTTCCTTTTCCCCACCCCACCCCCCAAGTTCGGGTGAAGGCCCAGGGCTCGCAG
CCAACGTCGGGGCGGCAGGCCCTGCCATAGCAGATCTGCGCAGCTGGGGCTCTAGGGGGTATCCCC
[124 nt withheld, positions 2867-2990]
C
[91 nt withheld, positions 2992-3082]
A
[49 nt withheld, positions 3084-3132]
CCTTTGACGTTGGAGTCCACGTTCTTT
[37 nt withheld, positions 3160-3196]
ACCCTATCTCGGTCTATTCTTTTGATTTATAAGGGATTTTGCCGATTTCGGCCTATTGGTTAAAAAATGA
GCTGATTTAACAAAAATTTAACGCGAATTAATTCTGTGGAATGTGTGTCAGTTAGGGTGTGGAAAGTCCC
CAGGCTCCCCAGCAGGCAGAAGTATGCAAAGCATGCATCTCAATTAGTCAGCAACCAGGTGTGGAAAGTC
CCCAGGCTCCCCAGCAGGCAGAAGTATGCAAAGCATGCATCTCAATTAGTCAGCAACCATAGTCCCGCCC
CTAACTCCGCCCATCCCGCCCCTAACTCCGCCCAGTTCCGCCCATTCTCCGCCCCATGGCTGACTAATTT
TTTTTATTTATGCAGAGGCCGAGGCCGCCTCTGCCTCTGAGCTATTCCAGAAGTAGTGAGGAGGCTTTTT
TGGAGGCCTAGGCTTTTGCAAAAAGCTCCCGGGAGCTTGTATATCCATTTTCGGATCTGATCAAGAGACA
GGATGAGGATCGTTTCGCATGATTGAACAAGATGGATTGCACGCAGGTTCTCCGGCCGCTTGGGTGGAGA
GGCTATTCGGCTATGACTGGGCACAACAGACAATCGGCTGCTCTGATGCCGCCGTGTTCCGGCTGTCAGC
GCAGGGGCGCCCGGTTCTTTTTGTCAAGACCGACCTGTCCGGTGCCCTGAATGAACTGCAGGACGAGGCA
GCGCGGCTATCGTGGCTGGCCACGACGGGCGTTCCTTGCGCAGCTGTGCTCGACGTTGTCACTGAAGCGG
GAAGGGACTGGCTGCTATTGGGCGAAGTGCCGGGGCAGGATCTCCTGTCATCTCACCTTGCTCCTGCCGA
GAAAGTATCCATCATGGCTGATGCAATGCGGCGGCTGCATACGCTTGATCCGGCTACCTGCCCATTCGAC
CACCAAGCGAAACATCGCATCGAGCGAGCACGTACTCGGATGGAAGCCGGTCTTGTCGATCAGGATGATC
TGGACGAAGAGCATCAGGGGCTCGCGCCAGCCGAACTGTTCGCCAGGCTCAAGGCGCGCATGCCCGACGG
CGAGGATCTCGTCGTGACCCATGGCGATGCCTGCTTGCCGAATATCATGGTGGAAAATGGCCGCTTTTCT
GGATTCATCGACTGTGGCCGGCTGGGTGTGGCGGACCGCTATCAGGACATAGCGTTGGCTACCCGTGATA
TTGCTGAAGAGCTTGGCGGCGAATGGGCTGACCGCTTCCTCGTGCTTTACGGTATCGCCGCTCCCGATTC
GCAGCGCATCGCCTTCTATCGCCTTCTTGACGAGTTCTTCTGAGCGGGACTCTGGGGTTCGCGAAATGAC
CGACCAAGCGACGCCCAACCTGCCATCACGAGATTTCGATTCCACCGCCGCCTTCTATGAAAGGTTGGGC
TTCGGAATCGTTTTCCGGGACGCCGGCTGGATGATCCTCCAGCGCGGGGATCTCATGCTGGAGTTCTTCG
CCCACCCCAACTTGTTTATTGCAGCTTATAATGGTTACAAATAAAGCAATAGCATCACAAATTTCACAAA
TAAAGCATTTTTTTCACTGCATTCTAGTTGTGGTTTGTCCAAACTCATCAATGTATCTTATCATGTCTGT
ATACCGTCGACCTCTAGCTAGAGCTTGGCGTAATCATGGTCATAGCTGTTTCCTGTGTGAAATTGTTATC
CGCTCACAATTCCACACAACATACGAGCCGGAAGCATAAAGTGTAAAGCCTGGGGTGCCTAATGAGTGAG
CTAACTCACATTAATTGCGTTGCGCTCACTGCCCGCTTTCCAGTCGGGAAACCTGTCGTGCCAGCTGCAT
TAATGAATCGGCCAACGCGCGGGGAGAGGCGGTTTGCGTATTGGGCGCTCTTCCGCTTCCTCGCTCACTG
ACTCGCTGCGCTCGGTCGTTCGGCTGCGGCGAGCGGTATCAGCTCACTCAAAGGCGGTAATACGGTTATC
CACAGAATCAGGGGATAACGCAGGAAAGAACATGTGAGCAAAAGGCCAGCAAAAGGCCAGGAACCGTAAA
AAGGCCGCGTTGCTGGCGTTTTTCCATAGGCTCCGCCCCCCTGACGAGCATCACAAAAATCGACGCTCAA
GTCAGAGGTGGCGAAACCCGACAGGACTATAAAGATACCAGGCGTTTCCCCCTGGAAGCTCCCTCGTGCG
CTCTCCTGTTCCGACCCTGCCGCTTACCGGATACCTGTCCGCCTTTCTCCCTTCGGGAAGCGTGGCGCTT
TCTCATAGCTCACGCTGTAGGTATCTCAGTTCGGTGTAGGTCGTTCGCTCCAAGCTGGGCTGTGTGCACG
AACCCCCCGTTCAGCCCGACCGCTGCGCCTTATCCGGTAACTATCGTCTTGAGTCCAACCCGGTAAGACA
CGACTTATCGCCACTGGCAGCAGCCACTGGTAACAGGATTAGCAGAGCGAGGTATGTAGGCGGTGCTACA
GAGTTCTTGAAGTGGTGGCCTAACTACGGCTACACTAGAAGAACAGTATTTGGTATCTGCGCTCTGCTGA
AGCCAGTTACCTTCGGAAAAAGAGTTGGTAGCTCTTGATCCGGCAAACAAACCACCGCTGGTAGCGGTGG
TTTTTTTGTTTGCAAGCAGCAGATTACGCGCAGAAAAAAAGGATCTCAAGAAGATCCTTTGATCTTTTCT
ACGGGGTCTGACGCTCAGTGGAACGAAAACTCACGTTAAGGGATTTTGGTCATGAGATTATCAAAAAGGA
TCTTCACCTAGATCCTTTTAAATTAAAAATGAAGTTTTAAATCAATCTAAAGTATATATGAGTAAACTTG
GTCTGACAGTTACCAATGCTTAATCAGTGAGGCACCTATCTCAGCGATCTGTCTATTTCGTTCATCCATA
GTTGCCTGACTCCCCGTCGTGTAGATAACTACGATACGGGAGGGCTTACCATCTGGCCCCAGTGCTGCAA
TGATACCGCGAGACCCACGCTCACCGGCTCCAGATTTATCAGCAATAAACCAGCCAGCCGGAAGGGCCGA
GCGCAGAAGTGGTCCTGCAACTTTATCCGCCTCCATCCAGTCTATTAATTGTTGCCGGGAAGCTAGAGTA
AGTAGTTCGCCAGTTAATAGTTTGCGCAACGTTGTTGCCATTGCTACAGGCATCGTGGTGTCACGCTCGT
CGTTTGGTATGGCTTCATTCAGCTCCGGTTCCCAACGATCAAGGCGAGTTACATGATCCCCCATGTTGTG
CAAAAAAGCGGTTAGCTCCTTCGGTCCTCCGATCGTTGTCAGAAGTAAGTTGGCCGCAGTGTTATCACTC
ATGGTTATGGCAGCACTGCATAATTCTCTTACTGTCATGCCATCCGTAAGATGCTTTTCTGTGACTGGTG
AGTACTCAACCAAGTCATTCTGAGAATAGTGTATGCGGCGACCGAGTTGCTCTTGCCCGGCGTCAATACG
GGATAATACCGCGCCACATAGCAGAACTTTAAAAGTGCTCATCATTGGAAAACGTTCTTCGGGGCGAAAA
CTCTCAAGGATCTTACCGCTGTTGAGATCCAGTTCGATGTAACCCACTCGTGCACCCAACTGATCTTCAG
CATCTTTTACTTTCACCAGCGTTTCTGGGTGAGCAAAAACAGGAAGGCAAAATGCCGCAAAAAAGGGAAT
AAGGGCGACACGGAAATGTTGAATACTCATACTCTTCCTTTTTCAATATTATTGAAGCATTTATCAGGGT
TATTGTCTCATGAGCGGATACATATTTGAATGTATTTAGAAAAATAAACAAATAGGGGTTCCGCGCACAT
TTCCCCGAAAAGTGCCACCTGACGTCGACGGATCGGGAGATCTCCCGATCCCCTATGGTGCACTCTCAGT
ACAATCTGCTCTGATGCCGCATAGTTAAGCCAGTATCTGCTCCCTGCTTGTGTGTTGGAGGTCGCTGAGT
AGTGCGCGAGCAAAATTTAAGCTACAACAAGGCAAGGCTTGACCGACAATTGCATGAAGAATCTGCTTAG
GGTTAGGCGTTTTGCGCTGCTTCGCGATGTACGGGCCAGATATACGCGTT
