>Addgene plasmid #177690 | 1a72 | depositor partial sequence | sequence record 344784 | 1a72 sequence 1705 bps
TCTGGCTCTGCTCTCTTGCCTGACCGTACCCGCTTCAGCCTACCAAGTGCGCAACTCCACGGGGCTCTAC
CATGTCACCAATGATTGCCCTAACTCGAGTATTGTGTACGAGGCGGCCGACGCCATCCTGCACACTCCGG
GGTGTGTCCCTTGCGTTCGCGAGGGTAACGCCTCGAGGTGTTGGGTGGCGGTGACCCCCACGGTGGCCAC
CAGGGACGGCAAACTCCCCACAACGCAGCTTCGACGTCACATCGATCTGCTCGTCGGGAGCGCCACTCTC
TGCTCGGCCCTCTACGTGGGGGACCTGTGCGGGTCCGTCTTCCTTGTCGGTCAGCTGTTCACCTTCTCTC
CCAGGCGCCACTGGACGACGCAAGGCTGCAATTGTTCTATCTATCCCGGCCATATATCGGGTCACCGTAT
GGCATGGGATATGATGATGAACTGGTCCCCTACGACGGCGTTGGTAGTAGCTCAGCTGCTCCGGATCCCG
CAAGCCATCTTGGACATGATCGCTGGTGCTCACTGGGGAGTCCTGGCGGGCATAGCGTATTTCTCCATGG
TGGGGAACTGGGCGAAGGTCCTGGTAGTGCTGTTGCTGTTTGCCGGCGTCGACGCGGAAACGCACGTCAC
CGGGGGAACTGCAGGCCGTGCCGCAGCTGGACTTGCTGGTCTCTTCACACAGGGCGCCAGGCAGAGCATC
CAGCTGATCAACACCAACGGCAGTTGGCACATCAATAGCACAGCCTTGAACTGCAATGATAGCCTTAACA
CCGGCTGGCTAGCAGGGCTCTTCTATCACTACAAATTCAACTCTTCAGGCTGTCCCGAGAGATTGGCCAG
CTGCCGACCTCTTACCGATTTTGCCCAAGGCTGGGGCCCTATCAGTCATGCCAACGGAAGCGGTCCCGAC
CAACGCCCCTATTGCTGGCACTACCCCCCAAGACCTTGTGGTATTGTGCCTGCAAAGAGCGTCTGTGGCC
CGGTGTATTGCTTCACTCCCAGCCCTGTGGTGGTGGGAACGACCGACAGGTCGGGCGTGCCTACCTACAG
CTGGGGTGAAAATGAAACGGACGTCTTTGTCCTTAACAACACTAGGCCGCCGCTGGGCAATTGGTTCGGT
TGCACCTGGATGAACTCGACCGGATTCACCAAAGTGTGCGGAGCGCCCCCTTGTGTCATCGGAGGGGTGG
GCAACAACACCTTATACTGCCCCACCGACTGTTTCCGCAAGCATCCGGAAGCCACGTACTCTCGGTGCGG
CTCCGGTCCCTGGATTACACCCAGGTGTCTGGTCGACTATCCGTATAGGCTCTGGCATTACCCTTGTACC
ATCAACTACACCAGATTTAAAGTCAGGATGTACGTGGGAGGGGTCGAGCACAGGCTGGAAGCTGCCTGCA
ACTGGACGCGGGGCGAACGGTGTGATTTGGAAGATAGGGACAGGACCGAGCTCAGCCCACTGCTGCTGTC
CACCACACAGTGGCAGGTCCTCCCATGTTCCTTCACGACCCTCCCAGCCTTGTCCACCGGCCTCATCCAC
CTCCACCAGAACATTGTGGACGTGCAGTACTTGTACGGGGTGGGGTCAAGCATCGCGTCCTGGGCCATTA
AGTGGGAGTACGTCGTTCTCCTGTTCCTTCTGCTTGCAGACGCGCGCGTCTGCTCCTGCTTGTGGATGAT
GTTACTCATATCCCAAGCGGAGGCG
